>Addgene plasmid #159675 | 1026M=U6-3-gRNA#2[Pol-γ35] | depositor full sequence | sequence record 308921 | 1026M=U6-3-gRNA#2[Pol-γ35] sequence 7948 bps
CTG
[124 nt withheld, positions 4-127]
C
[91 nt withheld, positions 129-219]
A
[49 nt withheld, positions 221-269]
CCTTTGACGTTGGAGTCCACGTTCTTT
[37 nt withheld, positions 297-333]
ACCCTATCTCGGTCTATTCTTTTGATTTATAAGGGATTTTGCCGATTTCGGCCTATTGGTTAAAAAATGA
GCTGATTTAACAAAAATTTAACGCGAATTTTAACAAAATATTAACGCTTACAATTTCCATTCGCCATTCA
GGCTGCGCAACTGTTGGGAAGGGCGATCGGTGCGGGCCTCTTCGCTATTACGCCAGCTGGCGAAAGGGGG
ATGTGCTGCAAGGCGATTAAGTTGGGTAACGCCAGGGTTTTCCCAGTCACGACGTTGTAAAACGACGGCC
AGTGAATTGTAATACGACTCACTATAGGGCGAATTGGGTACGTACCGGGCCCCTAGTATGTATGTAAGTT
AATAAAACCCATTTTTGCGGAAAGTAGATAAAAAAAACATTTTTTTTTTTTACTGCACTGGATATCATTG
AACTTATCTGATCAGTTTTAAATTTACTTCGATCCAAGGGTATTTGATGTACCAGGTTCTTTCGATTACC
TCTCACTCAAAATGACATTCCACTCAAAGTCAGCGCTGTTTGCCTCCTTCTCTGTCCACAGAAATATCGC
CGTCTCTTTCGCCGCTGCGTCCGCTATCTCTTTCGCCACCGTTTGTAGCGTTACGTAGCGTCAATGTCCG
CCTTCAGTTGCATTTTGTCAGCGGTTTCGTGACGAAGCTCCAAGCGGTTTACGCCATCAATTAAACACAA
AGTGCTGTGCCAAAACTCCTCTCGCTTCTTATTTTTGTTTGTTTTTTGAGTGATTGGGGTGGTGATTGGT
TTTGGGTGGGTAAGCAGGGGAAAGTGTGAAAAATCCCGGCAATGGGCCAAGAGGATCAGGAGCTATTAAT
TCGCGGAGGCAGCAAACACCCATCTGCCGAGCATCTGAACAATGTGAGTAGTACATGTGCATACATCTTA
AGTTCACTTGATCTATAGGAACTGCGATTGCAACATCAAATTGTCTGCGGCGTGAGAACTGCGACCCACA
AAAATCCCAAACCGCAATTGCACAAACAAATAGTGACACGAAACAGATTATTCTGGTAGCTGTTCTCGCT
ATATAAGACAATTTTTGAGATCATATCATGATCAAGACATCTAAAGGCATTCATTTTCGACTATATTCTT
TTTTACAAAAAATATAACAACCAGATATTTTAAGCTGATCCTAGATGCACAAAAAATAAATAAAAGTATA
AACCTACTTCGTAGGATACTTCGGGGTACTTTTTGTTCGGGGTTAGATGAGCATAACGCTTGTAGTTGAT
ATTTGAGATCCCCTATCATTGCAGGGTGACAGCGGAGCGGCTTCGCAGAGCTGCATTAACCAGGGCTTCG
GGCAGGCCAAAAACTACGGCACGCTCCGGCCACCCAGTCCGCCGGAGGACTCCGGTTCAGGGAGCGGCCA
ACTAGCCGAGAACCTCACCTATGCCTGGCACAATATGGACATCTTTGGGGCGGTCAATCAGCCGGGCTCC
GGATGGCGGCAGCTGGTCAACCGGACACGCGGACTATTCTGCAACGAGCGACACATACCGGCGCCCAGGA
AACATTTGCTCAAGAACGGTGAGTTTCTATTCGCAGTCGGCTGATCTGTGTGAAATCTTAATAAAGGGTC
CAATTACCAATTTGAAACTCAGTTTGCGGCGTGGCCTATCCGGGCGAACTTTTGGCCGTGATGGGCAGTT
CCGGTGCCGGAAAGACGACCCTGCTGAATGCCCTTGCCTTTCGATCGCCGCAGGGCATCCAAGTATCGCC
ATCCGGGATGCGACTGCTCAATGGCCAACCTGTGGACGCCAAGGAGATGCAGGCCAGGTGCGCCTATGTC
CAGCAGGATGACCTCTTTATCGGCTCCCTAACGGCCAGGGAACACCTGATTTTCCAGGCCATGGTGCGGA
TGCCACGACATCTGACCTATCGGCAGCGAGTGGCCCGCGTGGATCAGGTGATCCAGGAGCTTTCGCTCAG
CAAATGTCAGCACACGATCATCGGTGTGCCCGGCAGGGTGAAAGGTCTGTCCGGCGGAGAAAGGAAGCGT
CTGGCATTCGCCTCCGAGGCACTAACCGATCCGCCGCTTCTGATCTGCGATGAGCCCACCTCCGGACTGG
ACTCATTTACCGCCCACAGCGTCGTCCAGGTGCTGAAGAAGCTGTCGCAGAAGGGCAAGACCGTCATCCT
GACCATTCATCAGCCGTCTTCCGAGCTGTTTGAGCTCTTTGACAAGATCCTTCTGATGGCCGAGGGCAGG
GTAGCTTTCTTGGGCACTCCCAGCGAAGCCGTCGACTTCTTTTCCTAGTGAGTTCGATGTGTTTATTAAG
GGTATCTAGCATTACATTACATCTCAACTCCTATCCAGCGTGGGTGCCCAGTGTCCTACCAACTACAATC
CGGCGGACTTTTACGTACAGGTGTTGGCCGTTGTGCCCGGACGGGAGATCGAGTCCCGTGATCGGATCGC
CAAGATATGCGACAATTTTGCTATTAGCAAAGTAGCCCGGGATATGGAGCAGTTGTTGGCCACCAAAAAT
TTGGAGAAGCCACTGGAGCAGCCGGAGAATGGGTACACCTACAAGGCCACCTGGTTCATGCAGTTCCGGG
CGGTCCTGTGGCGATCCTGGCTGTCGGTGCTCAAGGAACCACTCCTCGTAAAAGTGCGACTTATTCAGAC
AACGGTGAGTGGTTCCAGTGGAAACAAATGATATAACGCTTACAATTCTTGGAAACAAATTCGCTAGATT
TTAGTTAGAATTGCCTGATTCCACACCCTTCTTAGTTTTTTTCAATGAGATGTATAGTTTATAGTTTTGC
AGAAAATAAATAAATTTCATTTAACTCGCGAACATGTTGAAGATATGAATATTAATGAGATGCGAGTAAC
ATTTTAATTTGCAGATGGTTGCCATCTTGATTGGCCTCATCTTTTTGGGCCAACAACTCACGCAAGTGGG
CGTGATGAATATCAACGGAGCCATCTTCCTCTTCCTGACCAACATGACCTTTCAAAACGTCTTTGCCACG
ATAAATGTAAGTCTTGTTTAGAATACATTTGCATATTAATAATTTACTAACTTTCTAATGAATCGATTCG
ATTTAGGTGTTCACCTCAGAGCTGCCAGTTTTTATGAGGGAGGCCCGAAGTCGACTTTATCGCTGTGACA
CATACTTTCTGGGCAAAACGATTGCCGAATTACCGCTTTTTCTCACAGTGCCACTGGTCTTCACGGCGAT
TGCCTATCCGATGATCGGACTGCGGGCCGGAGTGCTGCACTTCTTCAACTGCCTGGCGCTGGTCACTCTG
GTGGCCAATGTGTCAACGTCCTTCGGATATCTAATATCCTGCGCCAGCTCCTCGACCTCGATGGCGCTGT
CTGTGGGTCCGCCGGTTATCATACCATTCCTGCTCTTTGGCGGCTTCTTCTTGAACTCGGGCTCGGTGCC
AGTATACCTCAAATGGTTGTCGTACCTCTCATGGTTCCGTTACGCCAACGAGGGTCTGCTGATTAACCAA
TGGGCGGACGTGGAGCCGGGCGAAATTAGCTGCACATCGTCGAACACCACGTGCCCCAGTTCGGGCAAGG
TCATCCTGGAGACGCTTAACTTCTCCGCCGCCGATCTGCCGCTGGACTACGTGGGTCTGGCCATTCTCAT
CGTGAGCTTCCGGGTGCTCGCATATCTGGCTCTAAGACTTCGGGCCCGACGCAAGGAGTAGCCGACATAT
ATCCGAAATAACTGCTTGTTTTTTTTTTTTACCATTATTACCATCGTGTTTACTGTTTATTGCCCCCTCA
AAAAGCTAATGTAATTATATTTGTGCCAATAAAAACAAGATATGACCTATAGAATACAAGTATTTCCCCT
TCGAACATCCCCACAAGTAGACTTTGGATTTGTCTTCTAACCAAAAGACTTACACACCTGCATACCTTAC
ATCAAAAACTCGTTTATCGCTACATAAAACACCGGGATATATTTTTTATATACATACTTTTCAAATCGCG
CGCCCTCTTCATAATTCACCTCCACCACACCACGTTTCGTAGTTGCTCTTTCGCTGTCTCCCACCCGCTC
TCCGCAACACATTCACCTTTTGTTCGACGACCTTGGAGCGACTGTCGTTAGTTCCGCGCGATTCGGTTCG
CTCAAATGGTTCCGAGTGGTTCATTTCGTCTCAATAGAAATTAGTAATAAATATTTGTATGTACAATTTA
TTTGCTCCAATATATTTGTATATATTTCCCTCACAGCTATATTTATTCTAATTTAATATTATGACTTTTT
AAGGTAATTTTTTGTGACCTGTTCGGAGTGATTAGCGTTACAATTTGAACTGAAAGTGACATCCAGTGTT
TGTTCCTTGTGTAGATGCATCTCAAAAAAATGGTGGGCATAATAGTGTTGTTTATATATATCAAAAATAA
CAACTATAATAATAAGAATACATTTAATTTAGAAAATGCTTGGATTTCACTGGAACTAGGCTAGCATAAC
TTCGTATAATGTATGCTATACGAAGTTATGCTAGCGGATCCGGGAATTGGGAATTGGGCAATATTTAAAT
GGCGGCGCGCCGAATTCTTTTTTGCTCACCTGTGATTGCTCCTACTCAAATACAAAAACATCAAATTTTC
TGTCAATAAAGCATATTTATTTATATTTATTTTACAGGAAAGAATTCCTTTTAAAGTGTATTTTAACCTA
TAATGAAAAACGATTAAAAAAAATACATAAAATAATTCGAAAATTTTTGAATAGCCCAGGTTGATAAAAA
TTCATTTCATACGTTTTATAACTTATGCCCCTAAGTATTTTTTGACCATAGTGTTTCAATTCTACATTAA
TTTTACAGAGTAGAATGAAACGCCACCTACTCAGCCAAGAGGCGAAAAGGTTAGCTCGCCAAGCAGAGAG
GGCGCCAGTGCTCACTACTTTTTATAATTCTCAACTTCTTTTTCCAGACTCAGTTCGTATATATAGACCT
ATTTTCAATTTAACGTCGGACTGATGCAGTTGCGCAGCGTTTTAGAGCTAGAAATAGCAAGTTAAAATAA
GGCTAGTCCGTTATCAACTTGAAAAAGTGGCACCGAGTCGGTGCTTTTTTTTTTGGTACCTCTAGAGATC
CACTAGTGTCGACGATGTAGGTCACGGTCTCGAAGCCGCGGTGCGGGTGCCAGGGCGTGCCCTTGGGCTC
CCCGGGCGCGTACTCCACCTCACCCATCTGGTCCATCATGATGAACGGGTCGAGGTGGCGGTAGTTGATC
CCGGCGAACGCGCGGCGCACCGGGAAGCCCTCGCCCTCGAAACCGCTGGGCGCGGTGGTCACGGTGAGCA
CGGGACGTGCGACGGCGTCGGCGGGTGCGGATACGCGGGGCAGCGTCAGCGGGTTCTCGACGGTCACGGC
GGGCATGTCGACACTAGTTCTAGCCAGCTTTTGTTCCCTTTAGTGAGGGTTAATTTCGAGCTTGGCGTAA
TCATGGTCATAGCTGTTTCCTGTGTGAAATTGTTATCCGCTCACAATTCCACACAACATACGAGCCGGAA
GCATAAAGTGTAAAGCCTGGGGTGCCTAATGAGTGAGCTAACTCACATTAATTGCGTTGCGCTCACTGCC
CGCTTTCCAGTCGGGAAACCTGTCGTGCCAGCTGCATTAATGAATCGGCCAACGCGCGGGGAGAGGCGGT
TTGCGTATTGGGCGCTCTTCCGCTTCCTCGCTCACTGACTCGCTGCGCTCGGTCGTTCGGCTGCGGCGAG
CGGTATCAGCTCACTCAAAGGCGGTAATACGGTTATCCACAGAATCAGGGGATAACGCAGGAAAGAACAT
GTGAGCAAAAGGCCAGCAAAAGGCCAGGAACCGTAAAAAGGCCGCGTTGCTGGCGTTTTTCCATAGGCTC
CGCCCCCCTGACGAGCATCACAAAAATCGACGCTCAAGTCAGAGGTGGCGAAACCCGACAGGACTATAAA
GATACCAGGCGTTTCCCCCTGGAAGCTCCCTCGTGCGCTCTCCTGTTCCGACCCTGCCGCTTACCGGATA
CCTGTCCGCCTTTCTCCCTTCGGGAAGCGTGGCGCTTTCTCATAGCTCACGCTGTAGGTATCTCAGTTCG
GTGTAGGTCGTTCGCTCCAAGCTGGGCTGTGTGCACGAACCCCCCGTTCAGCCCGACCGCTGCGCCTTAT
CCGGTAACTATCGTCTTGAGTCCAACCCGGTAAGACACGACTTATCGCCACTGGCAGCAGCCACTGGTAA
CAGGATTAGCAGAGCGAGGTATGTAGGCGGTGCTACAGAGTTCTTGAAGTGGTGGCCTAACTACGGCTAC
ACTAGAAGGACAGTATTTGGTATCTGCGCTCTGCTGAAGCCAGTTACCTTCGGAAAAAGAGTTGGTAGCT
CTTGATCCGGCAAACAAACCACCGCTGGTAGCGGTGGTTTTTTTGTTTGCAAGCAGCAGATTACGCGCAG
AAAAAAAGGATCTCAAGAAGATCCTTTGATCTTTTCTACGGGGTCTGACGCTCAGTGGAACGAAAACTCA
CGTTAAGGGATTTTGGTCATGAGATTATCAAAAAGGATCTTCACCTAGATCCTTTTAAATTAAAAATGAA
GTTTTAAATCAATCTAAAGTATATATGAGTAAACTTGGTCTGACAGTTACCAATGCTTAATCAGTGAGGC
ACCTATCTCAGCGATCTGTCTATTTCGTTCATCCATAGTTGCCTGACTCCCCGTCGTGTAGATAACTACG
ATACGGGAGGGCTTACCATCTGGCCCCAGTGCTGCAATGATACCGCGAGACCCACGCTCACCGGCTCCAG
ATTTATCAGCAATAAACCAGCCAGCCGGAAGGGCCGAGCGCAGAAGTGGTCCTGCAACTTTATCCGCCTC
CATCCAGTCTATTAATTGTTGCCGGGAAGCTAGAGTAAGTAGTTCGCCAGTTAATAGTTTGCGCAACGTT
GTTGCCATTGCTACAGGCATCGTGGTGTCACGCTCGTCGTTTGGTATGGCTTCATTCAGCTCCGGTTCCC
AACGATCAAGGCGAGTTACATGATCCCCCATGTTGTGCAAAAAAGCGGTTAGCTCCTTCGGTCCTCCGAT
CGTTGTCAGAAGTAAGTTGGCCGCAGTGTTATCACTCATGGTTATGGCAGCACTGCATAATTCTCTTACT
GTCATGCCATCCGTAAGATGCTTTTCTGTGACTGGTGAGTACTCAACCAAGTCATTCTGAGAATAGTGTA
TGCGGCGACCGAGTTGCTCTTGCCCGGCGTCAATACGGGATAATACCGCGCCACATAGCAGAACTTTAAA
AGTGCTCATCATTGGAAAACGTTCTTCGGGGCGAAAACTCTCAAGGATCTTACCGCTGTTGAGATCCAGT
TCGATGTAACCCACTCGTGCACCCAACTGATCTTCAGCATCTTTTACTTTCACCAGCGTTTCTGGGTGAG
CAAAAACAGGAAGGCAAAATGCCGCAAAAAAGGGAATAAGGGCGACACGGAAATGTTGAATACTCATACT
CTTCCTTTTTCAATATTATTGAAGCATTTATCAGGGTTATTGTCTCATGAGCGGATACATATTTGAATGT
ATTTAGAAAAATAAACAAATAGGGGTTCCGCGCACATTTCCCCGAAAAGTGCCAC
Features (pLannotate 1.2.2; 16 found; start..end, strand, type, name):
      4..432     +  rep_origin     f1 ori (sequence partly withheld): f1 bacteriophage origin of replication; arrow indicates direction of (+) strand synthesis
    463..620     -  CDS            lacZα (fragment): LacZα fragment of β-galactosidase; lacZ fragment
    623..641     +  promoter       T7 promoter: promoter for bacteriophage T7 RNA polymerase
    666..4802    +  gene           mini-white: white; This modified version of the white gene lacks part of the first intron.
   4809..4842    -  protein_bind   loxP: Cre-mediated recombination occurs in the 8-bp core sequence (GCATACAT). Cre recombinase
   4901..5321    +  promoter       dU6-3 promoter: RNA polymerase III promoter for Drosophila U6-3 snRNA (Port et al., 2014)
   5342..5417    +  misc_RNA       gRNA scaffold: guide RNA scaffold for the Streptococcus pyogenes CRISPR/Cas9 system
   5472..5541    +  protein_bind   attB: attB site for the φC31 integrase (Groth et al., 2000) phage φC31 integrase
   5760..5778    -  promoter       T3 promoter: promoter for bacteriophage T3 RNA polymerase
   5823..5839    -  protein_bind   lac operator: The lac repressor binds to the lac operator to inhibit transcription in E. coli. This inhibition can be relieved by adding lactose or isopropyl-β-D-thiogalactopyranoside (IPTG). lac repressor encoded by lacI
   5847..5877    -  promoter       lac promoter: promoter for the E. coli lac operon
   5892..5913    -  protein_bind   CAP binding site: CAP binding activates transcription in the presence of cAMP. E. coli catabolite activator protein
   5926..6018    -  CDS            lacI (fragment): lac repressor; lacI; The lac repressor binds to the lac operator to inhibit transcription in E. coli. This inhibition can be relieved by adding lactose or isopropyl-β-D-thiogalactopyranoside (IPTG).
   6201..6789    -  rep_origin     ori: high-copy-number ColE1/pMB1/pBR322/pUC origin of replication
   6960..7820    -  CDS            AmpR: β-lactamase; bla; confers resistance to ampicillin, carbenicillin, and related antibiotics
   7821..7925    -  promoter       AmpR promoter: bla
