>Addgene plasmid #159675 | 1026M=U6-3-gRNA#2[Pol-γ35] | addgene full sequence | sequence record 314889 | Addgene NGS Result
TTTTTTGCTCACCTGTGATTGCTCCTACTCAAATACAAAAACATCAAATTTTCTGTCAATAAAGCATATT
TATTTATATTTATTTTACAGGAAAGAATTCCTTTTAAAGTGTATTTTAACCTATAATGAAAAACGATTAA
AAAAAATACATAAAATAATTCGAAAATTTTTGAATAGCCCAGGTTGATAAAAATTCATTTCATACGTTTT
ATAACTTATGCCCCTAAGTATTTTTTGACCATAGTGTTTCAATTCTACATTAATTTTACAGAGTAGAATG
AAACGCCACCTACTCAGCCAAGAGGCGAAAAGGTTAGCTCGCCAAGCAGAGAGGGCGCCAGTGCTCACTA
CTTTTTATAATTCTCAACTTCTTTTTCCAGACTCAGTTCGTATATATAGACCTATTTTCAATTTAACGTC
GGACTGATGCAGTTGCGCAGCGTTTTAGAGCTAGAAATAGCAAGTTAAAATAAGGCTAGTCCGTTATCAA
CTTGAAAAAGTGGCACCGAGTCGGTGCTTTTTTTTTTGGTACCTCTAGAGATCCACTAGTGTCGACGATG
TAGGTCACGGTCTCGAAGCCGCGGTGCGGGTGCCAGGGCGTGCCCTTGGGCTCCCCGGGCGCGTACTCCA
CCTCACCCATCTGGTCCATCATGATGAACGGGTCGAGGTGGCGGTAGTTGATCCCGGCGAACGCGCGGCG
CACCGGGAAGCCCTCGCCCTCGAAACCGCTGGGCGCGGTGGTCACGGTGAGCACGGGACGTGCGACGGCG
TCGGCGGGTGCGGATACGCGGGGCAGCGTCAGCGGGTTCTCGACGGTCACGGCGGGCATGTCGACACTAG
TTCTAGCCAGCTTTTGTTCCCTTTAGTGAGGGTTAATTTCGAGCTTGGCGTAATCATGGTCATAGCTGTT
TCCTGTGTGAAATTGTTATCCGCTCACAATTCCACACAACATACGAGCCGGAAGCATAAAGTGTAAAGCC
TGGGGTGCCTAATGAGTGAGCTAACTCACATTAATTGCGTTGCGCTCACTGCCCGCTTTCCAGTCGGGAA
ACCTGTCGTGCCAGCTGCATTAATGAATCGGCCAACGCGCGGGGAGAGGCGGTTTGCGTATTGGGCGCTC
TTCCGCTTCCTCGCTCACTGACTCGCTGCGCTCGGTCGTTCGGCTGCGGCGAGCGGTATCAGCTCACTCA
AAGGCGGTAATACGGTTATCCACAGAATCAGGGGATAACGCAGGAAAGAACATGTGAGCAAAAGGCCAGC
AAAAGGCCAGGAACCGTAAAAAGGCCGCGTTGCTGGCGTTTTTCCATAGGCTCCGCCCCCCTGACGAGCA
TCACAAAAATCGACGCTCAAGTCAGAGGTGGCGAAACCCGACAGGACTATAAAGATACCAGGCGTTTCCC
CCTGGAAGCTCCCTCGTGCGCTCTCCTGTTCCGACCCTGCCGCTTACCGGATACCTGTCCGCCTTTCTCC
CTTCGGGAAGCGTGGCGCTTTCTCATAGCTCACGCTGTAGGTATCTCAGTTCGGTGTAGGTCGTTCGCTC
CAAGCTGGGCTGTGTGCACGAACCCCCCGTTCAGCCCGACCGCTGCGCCTTATCCGGTAACTATCGTCTT
GAGTCCAACCCGGTAAGACACGACTTATCGCCACTGGCAGCAGCCACTGGTAACAGGATTAGCAGAGCGA
GGTATGTAGGCGGTGCTACAGAGTTCTTGAAGTGGTGGCCTAACTACGGCTACACTAGAAGAACAGTATT
TGGTATCTGCGCTCTGCTGAAGCCAGTTACCTTCGGAAAAAGAGTTGGTAGCTCTTGATCCGGCAAACAA
ACCACCGCTGGTAGCGGTGGTTTTTTTGTTTGCAAGCAGCAGATTACGCGCAGAAAAAAAGGATCTCAAG
AAGATCCTTTGATCTTTTCTACGGGGTCTGACGCTCAGTGGAACGAAAACTCACGTTAAGGGATTTTGGT
CATGAGATTATCAAAAAGGATCTTCACCTAGATCCTTTTAAATTAAAAATGAAGTTTTAAATCAATCTAA
AGTATATATGAGTAAACTTGGTCTGACAGTTACCAATGCTTAATCAGTGAGGCACCTATCTCAGCGATCT
GTCTATTTCGTTCATCCATAGTTGCCTGACTCCCCGTCGTGTAGATAACTACGATACGGGAGGGCTTACC
ATCTGGCCCCAGTGCTGCAATGATACCGCGAGACCCACGCTCACCGGCTCCAGATTTATCAGCAATAAAC
CAGCCAGCCGGAAGGGCCGAGCGCAGAAGTGGTCCTGCAACTTTATCCGCCTCCATCCAGTCTATTAATT
GTTGCCGGGAAGCTAGAGTAAGTAGTTCGCCAGTTAATAGTTTGCGCAACGTTGTTGCCATTGCTACAGG
CATCGTGGTGTCACGCTCGTCGTTTGGTATGGCTTCATTCAGCTCCGGTTCCCAACGATCAAGGCGAGTT
ACATGATCCCCCATGTTGTGCAAAAAAGCGGTTAGCTCCTTCGGTCCTCCGATCGTTGTCAGAAGTAAGT
TGGCCGCAGTGTTATCACTCATGGTTATGGCAGCACTGCATAATTCTCTTACTGTCATGCCATCCGTAAG
ATGCTTTTCTGTGACTGGTGAGTACTCAACCAAGTCATTCTGAGAATAGTGTATGCGGCGACCGAGTTGC
TCTTGCCCGGCGTCAATACGGGATAATACCGCGCCACATAGCAGAACTTTAAAAGTGCTCATCATTGGAA
AACGTTCTTCGGGGCGAAAACTCTCAAGGATCTTACCGCTGTTGAGATCCAGTTCGATGTAACCCACTCG
TGCACCCAACTGATCTTCAGCATCTTTTACTTTCACCAGCGTTTCTGGGTGAGCAAAAACAGGAAGGCAA
AATGCCGCAAAAAAGGGAATAAGGGCGACACGGAAATGTTGAATACTCATACTCTTCCTTTTTCAATATT
ATTGAAGCATTTATCAGGGTTATTGTCTCATGAGCGGATACATATTTGAATGTATTTAGAAAAATAAACA
AATAGGGGTTCCGCGCACATTTCCCCGAAAAGTGCCACCTAAATTGTAAGCGTTAATATTTTGTTAAAAT
TCGCGTTAAATTTTTGTTAAATCAGCTCATTTTTTAACCAATAGGCCGAAATCGGCAAAATCCCTTATAA
ATCAAAAGAATAGACCGAGATAGGGT
[37 nt withheld, positions 3177-3213]
AAAGAACGTGGACTCCAACGTCAAAGG
[49 nt withheld, positions 3241-3289]
T
[91 nt withheld, positions 3291-3381]
G
[124 nt withheld, positions 3383-3506]
CCCATTCGCCATTCAGGCTGCGCAACTGTTGGGAAGGGCGATCGGTGCGGGCCTCTTCGCTATTACGCCA
GCTGGCGAAAGGGGGATGTGCTGCAAGGCGATTAAGTTGGGTAACGCCAGGGTTTTCCCAGTCACGACGT
TGTAAAACGACGGCCAGTGAATTGTAATACGACTCACTATAGGGCGAATTGGGTACGTACCGGGCCCCTA
GTATGTATGTAAGTTAATAAAACCCATTTTTGCGGAAAGTAGATAAAAAAAACATTTTTTTTTTTTACTG
CACTGGATATCATTGAACTTATCTGATCAGTTTTAAATTTACTTCGATCCAAGGGTATTTGATGTACCAG
GTTCTTTCGATTACCTCTCACTCAAAATGACATTCCACTCAAAGTCAGCGCTGTTTGCCTCCTTCTCTGT
CCACAGAAATATCGCCGTCTCTTTCGCCGCTGCGTCCGCTATCTCTTTCGCCACCGTTTGTAGCGTTACG
TAGCGTCAATGTCCGCCTTCAGTTGCATTTTGTCAGCGGTTTCGTGACGAAGCTCCAAGCGGTTTACGCC
ATCAATTAAACACAAAGTGCTGTGCCAAAACTCCTCTCGCTTCTTATTTTTGTTTGTTTTTTGAGTGATT
GGGGTGGTGATTGGTTTTGGGTGGGTAAGCAGGGGAAAGTGTGAAAAATCCCGGCAATGGGCCAAGAGGA
TCAGGAGCTATTAATTCGCGGAGGCAGCAAACACCCATCTGCCGAGCATCTGAACAATGTGAGTAGTACA
TGTGCATACATCTTAAGTTCACTTGATCTATAGGAACTGCGATTGCAACATCAAATTGTCTGCGGCGTGA
GAACTGCGACCCACAAAAATCCCAAACCGCAATTGCACAAACAAATAGTGACACGAAACAGATTATTCTG
GTAGCTGTTCTCGCTATATAAGACAATTTTTGAGATCATATCATGATCAAGACATCTAAAGGCATTCATT
TTCGACTATATTCTTTTTTACAAAAAATATAACAACCAGATATTTTAAGCTGATCCTAGATGCACAAAAA
ATAAATAAAAGTATAAACCTACTTCGTAGGATACTTCGGGGTACTTTTTGTTCGGGGTTAGATGAGCATA
ACGCTTGTAGTTGATATTTGAGATCCCCTATCATTGCAGGGTGACAGCGGAGCGGCTTCGCAGAGCTGCA
TTAACCAGGGCTTCGGGCAGGCCAAAAACTACGGCACGCTCCGGCCACCCAGTCCGCCGGAGGACTCCGG
TTCAGGGAGCGGCCAACTAGCCGAGAACCTCACCTATGCCTGGCACAATATGGACATCTTTGGGGCGGTC
AATCAGCCGGGCTCCGGATGGCGGCAGCTGGTCAACCGGACACGCGGACTATTCTGCAACGAGCGACACA
TACCGGCGCCCAGGAAACATTTGCTCAAGAACGGTGAGTTTCTATTCGCAGTCGGCTGATCTGTGTGAAA
TCTTAATAAAGGGTCCAATTACCAATTTGAAACTCAGTTTGCGGCGTGGCCTATCCGGGCGAACTTTTGG
CCGTGATGGGCAGTTCCGGTGCCGGAAAGACGACCCTGCTGAATGCCCTTGCCTTTCGATCGCCGCAGGG
CATCCAAGTATCGCCATCCGGGATGCGACTGCTCAATGGCCAACCTGTGGACGCCAAGGAGATGCAGGCC
AGGTGCGCCTATGTCCAGCAGGATGACCTCTTTATCGGCTCCCTAACGGCCAGGGAACACCTGATTTTCC
AAGCCATGGTGCGGATGCCACGACATCTGACCTATCGGCAGCGAGTGGCCCGCGTGGATCAGGTGATCCA
GGAGCTTTCGCTCAGCAAATGTCAGCACACGATCATCGGTGTGCCCGGCAGGGTGAAAGGTCTGTCCGGC
GGAGAAAGGAAGCGTCTGGCATTCGCCTCCGAGGCTCTAACCGATCCGCCGCTTCTGATCTGCGATGAGC
CCACCTCCGGACTGGACTCCTTTACCGCCCACAGCGTCGTCCAGGTGCTGAAGAAGCTGTCGCAGAAGGG
CAAGACCGTCATCCTGACCATTCATCAGCCGTCTTCCGAGCTGTTTGAGCTCTTTGACAAGATCCTTCTG
ATGGCCGAGGGCAGGGTAGCTTTCTTGGGCACTCCCAGCGAAGCCGTCGACTTCTTTTCCTAGTGAGTTC
GATGTGTTTATTAAGGGTATCTAGTATTACATAACATCTCAACTCCTATCCAGCGTGGGTGCCCAGTGTC
CTACCAACTACAATCCGGCGGACTTTTACGTACAGGTGTTGGCCGTTGTGCCCGGACGGGAGATCGAGTC
CCGTGATCGGATCGCCAAGATATGCGACAATTTTGCCATTAGCAAAGTAGCCCGGGATATGGAGCAGTTG
TTGGCCACCAAAAATCTGGAGAAGCCACTGGAGCAGCCGGAGAATGGGTACACCTACAAGGCCACCTGGT
TCATGCAGTTCCGGGCGGTCCTGTGGCGATCCTGGCTGTCGGTGCTCAAGGAACCACTCCTCGTAAAAGT
GCGACTTATTCAGACAACGGTGAGTGGTTCCAGTGGAAACAAATGATATAACGCTTACAATTCTTGGAAA
CAAATTCGCTAGATTTTAGATAGAATTGCCTGATTCCACACCCTTCTTAGTTTTTTTCAATGAGATGTAT
AGTTTATAGTTTTGCAGAAGATAAATAAATTTCATTTAACTCGCGAATATTAATGAGATGCGAGTAACAT
TTTAATTTGCAGATGGTTGCCATCTTGATTGGCCTCATCTTTTTGGGCCAACAACTCACGCAAGTGGGTG
TGATGAATATCAACGGAGCCATCTTCCTCTTCCTGACCAACATGACCTTTCAAAACGTCTTTGCCACGAT
AAATGTAAGTCATGTTTAGAATACATTTGCATTTCAATAATTTACTAACTTTCTAATGAATCGATTCGAT
TTAGGTGTTCACCTCAGAGCTGCCAGTTTTTATGAGGGAGGCCCGAAGTCGACTTTATCGCTGTGACACA
TACTTTCTGGGCAAAACGATTGCCGAATTGCCGCTTTTTCTCACAGTGCCACTGGTCTTCACGGCGATTG
CCTATCCGATGATCGGACTGCGGGCCGGAGTGCTGCACTTCTTCAACTGCCTGGCGCTGGTCACTCTGGT
GGCCAATGTGTCAACGTCCTTCGGATATCTAATATCCTGCGCCAGCTCCTCGACCTCGATGGCGCTGTCT
GTGGGTCCGCCGGTTATCATACCATTCCTGCTCTTTGGCGGCTTCTTCTTGAACTCGGGCTCGGTGCCAG
TATACCTCAAATGGTTGTCGTACCTCTCATGGTTCCGTTACGCCAACGAGGGTCTGCTGATTAACCAATG
GGCGGACGTGGAGCCGGGCGAAATTAGCTGCACATCGTCGAACACCACGTGCCCCAGTTCGGGCAAGGTC
ATCCTGGAGACGCTTAACTTCTCCGCCGCCGATCTGCCGCTGGACTACGTGGGTCTGGCCATTCTCATCG
TGAGCTTCCGGGTGCTCGCATATCTGGCTCTAAGACTTCGGGCCCGACGCAAGGAGTAGCCGACATATAT
CCGAAATAACTGCTTGTTTTTTTTTTTTACCATTATTACCATCGTGTTTACTGTTTATTGCCCCCTCAAA
AAGCTAATGTAATTATATTTGTGCCAATAAAAACAAGATATGACCTATAGAATACAAGTATTTCCCCTTC
GAACATCCCCACAAGTAGACTTTGGATTTGTCTTCTAACCAAAAGACTTACACACCTGCATACCTTACAT
CAAAAACTCGTTTATCGCTACATAAAACACCGGGATATATTTTTTATATACATACTTTTCAAATCGCGCG
CCCTCTTCATAATTCACCTCCACCACACCACGTTTCGTAGTTGCTCTTTCGCTGTCTCCCACCCGCTCTC
CGCAACACATTCACCTTTTGTTCGACGACCTTGGAGCGACTGTCGTTAGTTCCGCGCGATTCGGTTCGCT
CAAATGGTTCCGAGTGGTTCATTTCGTCTCAATAGAAATTAGTAATAAATATTTGTATGTACAATTTATT
TGCTCCAATATATTTGTATATATTTCCCTCACAGCTATATTTATTCTAATTTAATATTATGACTTTTTAA
GGTAATTTTTTGTGACCTGTTCGGAGTGATTAGCGTTACAATTTGAACTGAAAGTGACATCCAGTGTTTG
TTCCTTGTGTAGATGCATCTCAAAAAAATGGTGGGCATAATAGTGTTGTTTATATATATCAAAAATAACA
ACTATAATAATAAGAATACATTTAATTTAGAAAATGCTTGGATTTCACTGGAACTAGGCTAGCATAACTT
CGTATAATGTATGCTATACGAAGTTATGCTAGCGGATCCGGGAATTGGGAATTGGGCAATATTTAAATGG
CGGCGCGCCGAATTC
Features (pLannotate 1.2.2; 16 found; start..end, strand, type, name):
      1..421     +  promoter       dU6-3 promoter: RNA polymerase III promoter for Drosophila U6-3 snRNA (Port et al., 2014)
    442..517     +  misc_RNA       gRNA scaffold: guide RNA scaffold for the Streptococcus pyogenes CRISPR/Cas9 system
    572..641     +  protein_bind   attB: attB site for the φC31 integrase (Groth et al., 2000) phage φC31 integrase
    860..878     -  promoter       T3 promoter: promoter for bacteriophage T3 RNA polymerase
    923..939     -  protein_bind   lac operator: The lac repressor binds to the lac operator to inhibit transcription in E. coli. This inhibition can be relieved by adding lactose or isopropyl-β-D-thiogalactopyranoside (IPTG). lac repressor encoded by lacI
    947..977     -  promoter       lac promoter: promoter for the E. coli lac operon
    992..1013    -  protein_bind   CAP binding site: CAP binding activates transcription in the presence of cAMP. E. coli catabolite activator protein
   1026..1118    -  CDS            lacI (fragment): lac repressor; lacI; The lac repressor binds to the lac operator to inhibit transcription in E. coli. This inhibition can be relieved by adding lactose or isopropyl-β-D-thiogalactopyranoside (IPTG).
   1301..1889    -  rep_origin     ori: high-copy-number ColE1/pMB1/pBR322/pUC origin of replication
   2060..2920    -  CDS            AmpR: β-lactamase; bla; confers resistance to ampicillin, carbenicillin, and related antibiotics
   2921..3025    -  promoter       AmpR promoter: bla
   3078..3506    -  rep_origin     f1 ori (sequence partly withheld): f1 bacteriophage origin of replication; arrow indicates direction of (+) strand synthesis
   3511..3668    -  CDS            lacZα (fragment): LacZα fragment of β-galactosidase; lacZ fragment
   3671..3689    +  promoter       T7 promoter: promoter for bacteriophage T7 RNA polymerase
   3714..7833    +  gene           mini-white: white; This modified version of the white gene lacks part of the first intron.
   7840..7873    -  protein_bind   loxP: Cre-mediated recombination occurs in the 8-bp core sequence (GCATACAT). Cre recombinase
