[The description below was written by a language model from this plasmid's Addgene catalogue record and pLannotate feature annotations shown in this document.]
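Description:
1026M=U6-3-gRNA#2[Pol-γ35] is a Drosophila melanogaster CRISPR transgenesis plasmid built on a white+attB backbone. It delivers a single guide RNA expression cassette into the fly genome by site-specific integration. In E. coli it is maintained as a high-copy plasmid through a ColE1/pUC-type origin and selected with ampicillin via the β-lactamase gene. The backbone also carries an f1 phage origin and the remnants of a cloning-vector polylinker region: lacZα and lacI fragments, the lac promoter and operator, and T7 and T3 promoters. None of these has a role in the fly.

The roughly 600 bp insert consists of the Drosophila U6-3 snRNA promoter, an RNA polymerase III promoter, followed after a short gap by the Streptococcus pyogenes Cas9 gRNA scaffold. The gap corresponds in position to the spacer, which according to the record targets site #2 in Pol-γ35. Immediately downstream lies a φC31 attB site. This lets φC31 integrase recombine the whole plasmid into an attP docking site in the fly genome. The mini-white gene, a version of white lacking part of its first intron, provides an eye-colour marker for identifying transformants in a white mutant background. A single loxP site sits next to mini-white.

No Cas9 is encoded, so the resulting gRNA line must be combined with a separate Cas9 source to cleave the target. The associated publication concerns a confinable home-and-rescue gene drive for population modification, which suggests the construct was used in work on Pol-γ35 as a drive target. The two sequence records, 7,931 nt from sequencing and 7,948 nt from the depositor, carry the same features in the same order. They differ by a few bases, largely within the annotated mini-white span.
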