Addgene plasmid #159675: 1026M=U6-3-gRNA#2[Pol-γ35]
Purpose: Plasmid supports expression of gRNA targeting Pol-γ35 site #2, tagged with mini-White, and can be integrated with phC31.
Depositing lab: Omar Akbari. Depositing organization: University of California, San Diego (UCSD). Publication: A confinable home and rescue gene drive for population modification. Kandul NP, Liu J, Bennett JB, Marshall JM, Akbari OS. Elife. 2021 Mar 5;10. pii: 65939. doi: 10.7554/eLife.65939. PubMed 33666174.
Backbone
  Vector backbone: white+attB
  Vector type: Insect Expression, CRISPR
Growth in bacteria
  Bacterial resistance: Ampicillin, 100 μg/mL
  Growth temperature: 37°C
  Growth strain: DH5alpha
  Copy number: High Copy
Gene/Insert
  Gene/Insert name: U6-3-gRNA#2[Pol-γ35]
  Species: D. melanogaster (fly)
  Insert size (bp): 600
Terms and licenses: Academic/Nonprofit Terms; Industry Terms: Not Available to Industry
How to cite: 1026M=U6-3-gRNA#2[Pol-γ35] was a gift from Omar Akbari (Addgene plasmid # 159675 ; http://n2t.net/addgene:159675 ; RRID:Addgene_159675)
